Addgene plasmid #41742: HA-EGFP-HaloTag2
Depositing lab: Craig Crews. Depositing organization: Yale University. Publication: Small-molecule hydrophobic tagging-induced degradation of HaloTag fusion proteins. Neklesa TK, Tae HS, Schneekloth AR, Stulberg MJ, Corson TW, Sundberg TB, Raina K, Holley SA, Crews CM. Nat Chem Biol. 2011 Jul 3;7(8):538-43. doi: 10.1038/nchembio.597. PubMed 21725302.
Backbone
  Vector backbone: PCDNA5
  Backbone manufacturer: INVITROGEN
  Backbone size w/o insert (bp): 5000
  Modifications to backbone: Kozak Consensus Sequence added
  Vector type: Mammalian Expression, Bacterial Expression
  Selectable markers: Hygromycin
Growth in bacteria
  Bacterial resistance: Ampicillin, 100 μg/mL
  Growth temperature: 37°C
  Growth strain: DH5alpha
  Copy number: High Copy
Gene/Insert
  Gene/Insert name: Halotag 2
  Species: H. sapiens (human)
  Insert size (bp): 885
  Promoter: CMV
  Cloning method: Unknown
  Sequencing primers: 5′ CGCAAATGGGCGGTAGGCGTG; 3′ TAGAAGGCACAGTCGAGG
Terms and licenses: Academic/Nonprofit Terms; Industry Terms: Not Available to Industry
Depositor comments: Alternate plasmid name: pCDNA5-KGH2
How to cite: HA-EGFP-HaloTag2 was a gift from Craig Crews (Addgene plasmid # 41742 ; http://n2t.net/addgene:41742 ; RRID:Addgene_41742)
