[The description below was written by a language model from this plasmid's Addgene catalogue record and pLannotate feature annotations shown in this document.]
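Description:
HA-EGFP-HaloTag2 (also recorded as pCDNA5-KGH2) is a mammalian expression plasmid built on the Invitrogen pcDNA5 backbone, with a full deposited sequence of 6,675 bp. It is propagated in E. coli as a high-copy plasmid through a ColE1/pUC-type origin and selected with ampicillin via the β-lactamase gene. Downstream of the expression cassette sits an FRT site directly followed by a hygromycin resistance coding sequence and an SV40 polyadenylation signal. No intact promoter is annotated in front of HygR. This layout is characteristic of FLP-recombinase integration vectors, in which hygromycin resistance is gained once the plasmid recombines into a genomic FRT landing site, allowing isolation of stable single-site integrants. A partial f1 origin and lac promoter/operator remnants are also present as backbone elements.

The payload is driven by the human CMV immediate-early enhancer and promoter and terminated by the bovine growth hormone polyadenylation signal. A T7 promoter lies just upstream of the coding region, and the depositor notes that a Kozak consensus sequence was added. The annotated open reading frame consists of EGFP followed by HaloTag2, which the feature table identifies as a derivative of the Rhodococcus haloalkane dehalogenase DhaA. The catalogue entry lists the insert species as human, but the annotation points to this bacterial origin. The HA epitope implied by the name is not annotated separately and would presumably lie in the short region ahead of EGFP.

HaloTag covalently captures chloroalkane ligands, and the associated publication describes hydrophobic tagging, in which small hydrophobic HaloTag ligands induce degradation of the fusion protein. In that context, this construct would serve as a fluorescent reporter, with HA as a possible detection epitope, for following loss of a HaloTag fusion.
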