Features (pLannotate 1.2.2; 21 found; start..end, strand, type, name):
     28..80      -  misc_feature   bom (fragment): basis of mobility region from pBR322
    235..614     +  enhancer       CMV enhancer: human cytomegalovirus immediate early enhancer
    615..818     +  promoter       CMV promoter: human cytomegalovirus (CMV) immediate early promoter
    814..847     +  LTR            5' LTR (truncated) (fragment): truncated 5' long terminal repeat (LTR) from HIV-1
    863..881     +  promoter       T7 promoter: promoter for bacteriophage T7 RNA polymerase
    950..1663    +  CDS            EGFP: EGFP is a basic (constitutively fluorescent) green fluorescent protein published in 1996, derived from Aequorea victoria. It is reported to be a rapidly-maturing weak dimer with moderate acid sensitivity.
   1682..2560    +  CDS            dhaA: DHAA_RHOSD - Experimental evidence at protein level: Swiss-Prot protein existence level 1. Catalyzes hydrolytic cleavage of carbon-halogen bonds in halogenated aliphatic compounds, leading to the formation of the corresponding primary alcohols, halide ions and protons. Has a broad substrate specificity, which includes primary, secondary and cyclic haloalkanes (chain length > C4). From Rhodococcus sp. (strain TDTM0003).
   2633..2857    +  polyA_signal   bGH poly(A) signal: bovine growth hormone polyadenylation signal
   2861..2882    +  promoter       SV40 promoter (fragment): SV40 enhancer and early promoter
   2903..3136    +  rep_origin     f1 ori (fragment) (sequence partly withheld): f1 bacteriophage origin of replication; arrow indicates direction of (+) strand synthesis
   3141..3188    +  protein_bind   FRT: FLP-mediated recombination occurs in the 8-bp core sequence TCTAGAAA (Turan and Bode, 2011). FLP recombinase from the Saccharomyces cerevisiae 2μ plasmid
   3196..4218    +  CDS            HygR: aminoglycoside phosphotransferase from E. coli; aph(4)-Ia; confers resistance to hygromycin
   4228..4353    +  CDS            ble (fragment): BLE_KLEPN - Experimental evidence at protein level: Swiss-Prot protein existence level 1. Binding protein with a strong affinity to the bleomycin family of antibiotics. Binds to CL990; an antimitotic-antibiotic compound. From Klebsiella pneumoniae.
   4348..4469    +  polyA_signal   SV40 poly(A) signal: SV40 polyadenylation signal
   4542..4558    -  protein_bind   lac operator: The lac repressor binds to the lac operator to inhibit transcription in E. coli. This inhibition can be relieved by adding lactose or isopropyl-β-D-thiogalactopyranoside (IPTG). lac repressor encoded by lacI
   4566..4596    -  promoter       lac promoter: promoter for the E. coli lac operon
   4611..4632    -  protein_bind   CAP binding site: CAP binding activates transcription in the presence of cAMP. E. coli catabolite activator protein
   4645..4737    -  CDS            lacI (fragment): lac repressor; lacI; The lac repressor binds to the lac operator to inhibit transcription in E. coli. This inhibition can be relieved by adding lactose or isopropyl-β-D-thiogalactopyranoside (IPTG).
   4920..5508    -  rep_origin     ori: high-copy-number ColE1/pMB1/pBR322/pUC origin of replication
   5679..6539    -  CDS            AmpR: β-lactamase; bla; confers resistance to ampicillin, carbenicillin, and related antibiotics
   6540..6644    -  promoter       AmpR promoter: bla
>Addgene plasmid #41742 | HA-EGFP-HaloTag2 | depositor full sequence | sequence record 110628 | HA-EGFP-HaloTag2 sequence 6675 bps
GACGGATCGGGAGATCTCCCGATCCCCTATGGTGCACTCTCAGTACAATCTGCTCTGATGCCGCATAGTT
AAGCCAGTATCTGCTCCCTGCTTGTGTGTTGGAGGTCGCTGAGTAGTGCGCGAGCAAAATTTAAGCTACA
ACAAGGCAAGGCTTGACCGACAATTGCATGAAGAATCTGCTTAGGGTTAGGCGTTTTGCGCTGCTTCGCG
ATGTACGGGCCAGATATACGCGTTGACATTGATTATTGACTAGTTATTAATAGTAATCAATTACGGGGTC
ATTAGTTCATAGCCCATATATGGAGTTCCGCGTTACATAACTTACGGTAAATGGCCCGCCTGGCTGACCG
CCCAACGACCCCCGCCCATTGACGTCAATAATGACGTATGTTCCCATAGTAACGCCAATAGGGACTTTCC
ATTGACGTCAATGGGTGGAGTATTTACGGTAAACTGCCCACTTGGCAGTACATCAAGTGTATCATATGCC
AAGTACGCCCCCTATTGACGTCAATGACGGTAAATGGCCCGCCTGGCATTATGCCCAGTACATGACCTTA
TGGGACTTTCCTACTTGGCAGTACATCTACGTATTAGTCATCGCTATTACCATGGTGATGCGGTTTTGGC
AGTACATCAATGGGCGTGGATAGCGGTTTGACTCACGGGGATTTCCAAGTCTCCACCCCATTGACGTCAA
TGGGAGTTTGTTTTGGCACCAAAATCAACGGGACTTTCCAAAATGTCGTAACAACTCCGCCCCATTGACG
CAAATGGGCGGTAGGCGTGTACGGTGGGAGGTCTATATAAGCAGAGCTCTCTGGCTAACTAGAGAACCCA
CTGCTTACTGGCTTATCGAAATTAATACGACTCACTATAGGGAGACCCAAGCTGGCTAGCGTTTAAACTT
AAGCTTATGTACCCTTATGACGTACCTGACTATGCTGGAGTGAGCAAGGGCGAGGAGCTGTTCACCGGGG
TGGTGCCCATCCTGGTCGAGCTGGACGGCGACGTAAACGGCCACAAGTTCAGCGTGTCCGGCGAGGGCGA
GGGCGATGCCACCTACGGCAAGCTGACCCTGAAGTTCATCTGCACCACCGGCAAGCTGCCCGTGCCCTGG
CCCACCCTCGTGACCACCCTGACCTACGGCGTGCAGTGCTTCAGCCGCTACCCCGACCACATGAAGCAGC
ACGACTTCTTCAAGTCCGCCATGCCCGAAGGCTACGTCCAGGAGCGCACCATCTTCTTCAAGGACGACGG
CAACTACAAGACCCGCGCCGAGGTGAAGTTCGAGGGCGACACCCTGGTGAACCGCATCGAGCTGAAGGGC
ATCGACTTCAAGGAGGACGGCAACATCCTGGGGCACAAGCTGGAGTACAACTACAACAGCCACAACGTCT
ATATCATGGCCGACAAGCAGAAGAACGGCATCAAGGTGAACTTCAAGATCCGCCACAACATCGAGGACGG
CAGCGTGCAGCTCGCCGACCACTACCAGCAGAACACCCCCATCGGCGACGGCCCCGTGCTGCTGCCCGAC
AACCACTACCTGAGCACCCAGTCCGCCCTGAGCAAAGACCCCAACGAGAAGCGCGATCACATGGTCCTGC
TGGAGTTCGTGACCGCCGCCGGGATCACTCTCGGCATGGACGAGCTGTACAAGGCTCGAGATACAAACTC
ATCCGAAATCGGTACAGGCTTCCCCTTCGACCCCCATTATGTGGAAGTCCTGGGCGAGCGTATGCACTAC
GTCGATGTTGGACCGCGGGATGGCACGCCTGTGCTGTTCCTGCACGGTAACCCGACCTCGTCCTACCTGT
GGCGCAACATCATCCCGCATGTAGCACCGAGTCATCGGTGCATTGCTCCAGACCTGATCGGGATGGGAAA
ATCGGACAAACCAGACCTCGATTATTTCTTCGACGACCACGTCCGCTACCTCGATGCCTTCATCGAAGCC
TTGGGTTTGGAAGAGGTCGTCCTGGTCATCCACGACTGGGGCTCAGCTCTCGGATTCCACTGGGCCAAGC
GCAATCCGGAACGGGTCAAAGGTATTGCATGTATGGAATTCATCCGGCCTATCCCGACGTGGGACGAATG
GCCAGAATTCGCCCGTGAGACCTTCCAGGCCTTCCGGACCGCCGACGTCGGCCGAGAGTTGATCATCGAT
CAGAACGCTTTCATCGAGGGTGCGCTCCCGATGGGGGTCGTCCGTCCGCTTACGGAGGTCGAGATGGACC
ACTATCGCGAGCCCTTCCTCAAGCCTGTTGACCGAGAGCCACTGTGGCGATTCCCCAACGAGCTGCCCAT
CGCCGGTGAGCCCGCGAACATCGTCGCGCTCGTCGAGGCATACATGAACTGGCTGCACCAGTCACCTGTC
CCGAAGTTGTTGTTCTGGGGCACACCCGGCGTACTGATCCCCCCGGCCGAAGCCGCGAGACTTGCCGAAA
GCCTCCCCAACTGCAAGACAGTGGACATCGGCCCGGGATTGTTCTTGCTCCAGGAAGACAACCCGGACCT
TATCGGCAGTGAGATCGCGCGCTGGCTCCCCGGGCTGGCCGGCTAAGATATCCAGCACAGTGGCGGCCGC
TCGAGTCTAGAGGGCCCGTTTAAACCCGCTGATCAGCCTCGACTGTGCCTTCTAGTTGCCAGCCATCTGT
TGTTTGCCCCTCCCCCGTGCCTTCCTTGACCCTGGAAGGTGCCACTCCCACTGTCCTTTCCTAATAAAAT
GAGGAAATTGCATCGCATTGTCTGAGTAGGTGTCATTCTATTCTGGGGGGTGGGGTGGGGCAGGACAGCA
AGGGGGAGGATTGGGAAGACAATAGCAGGCATGCTGGGGATGCGGTGGGCTCTATGGCTTCTGAGGCGGA
AAGAACCAGCTGGGGCTCTAGGGGGTATCCCC
[124 nt withheld, positions 2903-3026]
C
[91 nt withheld, positions 3028-3118]
AGGGTGATGGTTCACGTACCTAGAAGTTCCTATTCCGAAGTTCCTATTCTCTAGAAAGTATAGGAACTTC
CTTGGCCAAAAAGCCTGAACTCACCGCGACGTCTGTCGAGAAGTTTCTGATCGAAAAGTTCGACAGCGTC
TCCGACCTGATGCAGCTCTCGGAGGGCGAAGAATCTCGTGCTTTCAGCTTCGATGTAGGAGGGCGTGGAT
ATGTCCTGCGGGTAAATAGCTGCGCCGATGGTTTCTACAAAGATCGTTATGTTTATCGGCACTTTGCATC
GGCCGCGCTCCCGATTCCGGAAGTGCTTGACATTGGGGAATTCAGCGAGAGCCTGACCTATTGCATCTCC
CGCCGTGCACAGGGTGTCACGTTGCAAGACCTGCCTGAAACCGAACTGCCCGCTGTTCTGCAGCCGGTCG
CGGAGGCCATGGATGCGATCGCTGCGGCCGATCTTAGCCAGACGAGCGGGTTCGGCCCATTCGGACCGCA
AGGAATCGGTCAATACACTACATGGCGTGATTTCATATGCGCGATTGCTGATCCCCATGTGTATCACTGG
CAAACTGTGATGGACGACACCGTCAGTGCGTCCGTCGCGCAGGCTCTCGATGAGCTGATGCTTTGGGCCG
AGGACTGCCCCGAAGTCCGGCACCTCGTGCACGCGGATTTCGGCTCCAACAATGTCCTGACGGACAATGG
CCGCATAACAGCGGTCATTGACTGGAGCGAGGCGATGTTCGGGGATTCCCAATACGAGGTCGCCAACATC
TTCTTCTGGAGGCCGTGGTTGGCTTGTATGGAGCAGCAGACGCGCTACTTCGAGCGGAGGCATCCGGAGC
TTGCAGGATCGCCGCGGCTCCGGGCGTATATGCTCCGCATTGGTCTTGACCAACTCTATCAGAGCTTGGT
TGACGGCAATTTCGATGATGCAGCTTGGGCGCAGGGTCGATGCGACGCAATCGTCCGATCCGGAGCCGGG
ACTGTCGGGCGTACACAAATCGCCCGCAGAAGCGCGGCCGTCTGGACCGATGGCTGTGTAGAAGTACTCG
CCGATAGTGGAAACCGACGCCCCAGCACTCGTCCGAGGGCAAAGGAATAGCACGTACTACGAGATTTCGA
TTCCACCGCCGCCTTCTATGAAAGGTTGGGCTTCGGAATCGTTTTCCGGGACGCCGGCTGGATGATCCTC
CAGCGCGGGGATCTCATGCTGGAGTTCTTCGCCCACCCCAACTTGTTTATTGCAGCTTATAATGGTTACA
AATAAAGCAATAGCATCACAAATTTCACAAATAAAGCATTTTTTTCACTGCATTCTAGTTGTGGTTTGTC
CAAACTCATCAATGTATCTTATCATGTCTGTATACCGTCGACCTCTAGCTAGAGCTTGGCGTAATCATGG
TCATAGCTGTTTCCTGTGTGAAATTGTTATCCGCTCACAATTCCACACAACATACGAGCCGGAAGCATAA
AGTGTAAAGCCTGGGGTGCCTAATGAGTGAGCTAACTCACATTAATTGCGTTGCGCTCACTGCCCGCTTT
CCAGTCGGGAAACCTGTCGTGCCAGCTGCATTAATGAATCGGCCAACGCGCGGGGAGAGGCGGTTTGCGT
ATTGGGCGCTCTTCCGCTTCCTCGCTCACTGACTCGCTGCGCTCGGTCGTTCGGCTGCGGCGAGCGGTAT
CAGCTCACTCAAAGGCGGTAATACGGTTATCCACAGAATCAGGGGATAACGCAGGAAAGAACATGTGAGC
AAAAGGCCAGCAAAAGGCCAGGAACCGTAAAAAGGCCGCGTTGCTGGCGTTTTTCCATAGGCTCCGCCCC
CCTGACGAGCATCACAAAAATCGACGCTCAAGTCAGAGGTGGCGAAACCCGACAGGACTATAAAGATACC
AGGCGTTTCCCCCTGGAAGCTCCCTCGTGCGCTCTCCTGTTCCGACCCTGCCGCTTACCGGATACCTGTC
CGCCTTTCTCCCTTCGGGAAGCGTGGCGCTTTCTCATAGCTCACGCTGTAGGTATCTCAGTTCGGTGTAG
GTCGTTCGCTCCAAGCTGGGCTGTGTGCACGAACCCCCCGTTCAGCCCGACCGCTGCGCCTTATCCGGTA
ACTATCGTCTTGAGTCCAACCCGGTAAGACACGACTTATCGCCACTGGCAGCAGCCACTGGTAACAGGAT
TAGCAGAGCGAGGTATGTAGGCGGTGCTACAGAGTTCTTGAAGTGGTGGCCTAACTACGGCTACACTAGA
AGGACAGTATTTGGTATCTGCGCTCTGCTGAAGCCAGTTACCTTCGGAAAAAGAGTTGGTAGCTCTTGAT
CCGGCAAACAAACCACCGCTGGTAGCGGTGGTTTTTTTGTTTGCAAGCAGCAGATTACGCGCAGAAAAAA
AGGATCTCAAGAAGATCCTTTGATCTTTTCTACGGGGTCTGACGCTCAGTGGAACGAAAACTCACGTTAA
GGGATTTTGGTCATGAGATTATCAAAAAGGATCTTCACCTAGATCCTTTTAAATTAAAAATGAAGTTTTA
AATCAATCTAAAGTATATATGAGTAAACTTGGTCTGACAGTTACCAATGCTTAATCAGTGAGGCACCTAT
CTCAGCGATCTGTCTATTTCGTTCATCCATAGTTGCCTGACTCCCCGTCGTGTAGATAACTACGATACGG
GAGGGCTTACCATCTGGCCCCAGTGCTGCAATGATACCGCGAGACCCACGCTCACCGGCTCCAGATTTAT
CAGCAATAAACCAGCCAGCCGGAAGGGCCGAGCGCAGAAGTGGTCCTGCAACTTTATCCGCCTCCATCCA
GTCTATTAATTGTTGCCGGGAAGCTAGAGTAAGTAGTTCGCCAGTTAATAGTTTGCGCAACGTTGTTGCC
ATTGCTACAGGCATCGTGGTGTCACGCTCGTCGTTTGGTATGGCTTCATTCAGCTCCGGTTCCCAACGAT
CAAGGCGAGTTACATGATCCCCCATGTTGTGCAAAAAAGCGGTTAGCTCCTTCGGTCCTCCGATCGTTGT
CAGAAGTAAGTTGGCCGCAGTGTTATCACTCATGGTTATGGCAGCACTGCATAATTCTCTTACTGTCATG
CCATCCGTAAGATGCTTTTCTGTGACTGGTGAGTACTCAACCAAGTCATTCTGAGAATAGTGTATGCGGC
GACCGAGTTGCTCTTGCCCGGCGTCAATACGGGATAATACCGCGCCACATAGCAGAACTTTAAAAGTGCT
CATCATTGGAAAACGTTCTTCGGGGCGAAAACTCTCAAGGATCTTACCGCTGTTGAGATCCAGTTCGATG
TAACCCACTCGTGCACCCAACTGATCTTCAGCATCTTTTACTTTCACCAGCGTTTCTGGGTGAGCAAAAA
CAGGAAGGCAAAATGCCGCAAAAAAGGGAATAAGGGCGACACGGAAATGTTGAATACTCATACTCTTCCT
TTTTCAATATTATTGAAGCATTTATCAGGGTTATTGTCTCATGAGCGGATACATATTTGAATGTATTTAG
AAAAATAAACAAATAGGGGTTCCGCGCACATTTCCCCGAAAAGTGCCACCTGACGTC
