>Addgene plasmid #41742 | HA-EGFP-HaloTag2 | addgene partial sequence | sequence record 110620 | CMV-F 5'-CGCAAATGGGCGGTAGGCGTG-3'
CTATATAAGCAGAGCTCTCTGGCTAACTAGAGAACCCACTGCTTACTGGCTTATCGAAATTAATACGACT
CACTATAGGGAGACCCAAGCTGGCTAGCGTTTAAACTTAAGCTTATGTACCCTTATGACGTACCTGACTA
TGCTGGAGTGAGCAAGGGCGAGGAGCTGTTCACCGGGGTGGTGCCCATCCTGGTCGAGCTGGACGGCGAC
GTAAACGGCCACAAGTTCAGCGTGTCCGGCGAGGGCGAGGGCGATGCCACCTACGGCAAGCTGACCCTGA
AGTTCATCTGCACCACCGGCAAGCTGCCCGTGCCCTGGCCCACCCTCGTGACCACCCTGACCTACGGCGT
GCAGTGCTTCAGCCGCTACCCCGACCACATGAAGCAGCACGACTTCTTCAAGTCCGCCATGCCCGAAGGC
TACGTCCAGGAGCGCACCATCTTCTTCAAGGACGACGGCAACTACAAGACCCGCGCCGAGGTGAAGTTCG
AGGGCGACACCCTGGTGAACCGCATCGAGCTGAAGGGCATCGACTTCAAGGAGGACGGCAACATCCTGGG
GCACAAGCTGGAGTACAACTACAACAGCCACAACGTCTATATCATGGCCGACAAGCAGAAGAACGGCATC
AAGGTGAACTTCAAGATCCGCCACAACATCGAGGACGGCAGCGTGCAGCTCGCCGACCACTACCAGCAGA
ACACCCCCATCGGCGACGGCCCCGTGCTGCTGCCCGACAACCACTACCTGAGCACCCAGTCCGCCCTGAG
CAAAGACCCCAACGAGAAGCGCGATCACATGGTCCTGCTGGAGTTCGTGACCGCCGCCGGGATCACTCTC
GGCATGGACGAGCTGTACAAGGCTCGAGATACAAACTCATCCGAAATCGGTACAGGCTTCCCCTTCGACC
CCCATTATGTGGAAGTCCTGGGCGAGCGTATGCACTACGTCGATGTTGGACCGCGGGATGGCACGCCTGT
GCTGTTCCTGCACGGTAACCCGACCTCGTCCTACCTGTGGCGCAACATCATCCCGCATGTAGCACCGAGT
CATCGGTGCATTGCTCCAGACCTGATCGGGATGGGAAAATCGGACAAACCAGACCTCGATTATTTCTTCG
A
