>Addgene plasmid #41742 | HA-EGFP-HaloTag2 | addgene partial sequence | sequence record 110627 | BGH-rev 5'-TAGAAGGCACAGTCGAGG-3'
GTTTAAACGGGCCCTCTAGACTCGAGCGGCCGCCACTGTGCTGGATATCTTAGCCGGCCAGCCCGGGGAG
CCAGCGCGCGATCTCACTGCCGATAAGGTCCGGGTTGTCTTCCTGGAGCAAGAACAATCCCGGGCCGATG
TCCACTGTCTTGCAGTTGGGGAGGCTTTCGGCAAGTCTCGCGGCTTCGGCCGGGGGGATCAGTACGCCGG
GTGTGCCCCAGAACAACAACTTCGGGACAGGTGACTGGTGCAGCCAGTTCATGTATGCCTCGACGAGCGC
GACGATGTTCGCGGGCTCACCGGCGATGGGCAGCTCGTTGGGGAATCGCCACAGTGGCTCTCGGTCAACA
GGCTTGAGGAAGGGCTCGCGATAGTGGTCCATCTCGACCTCCGTAAGCGGACGGACGACCCCCATCGGGA
GCGCACCCTCGATGAAAGCGTTCTGATCGATGATCAACTCTCGGCCGACGTCGGCGGTCCGGAAGGCCTG
GAAGGTCTCACGGGCGAATTCTGGCCATTCGTCCCACGTCGGGATAGGCCGGATGAATTCCATACATGCA
ATACCTTTGACCCGTTCCGGATTGCGCTTGGCCCAGTGGAATCCGAGAGCTGAGCCCCAGTCGTGGATGA
CCAGGACGACCTCTTCCAAACCCAAGGCTTCGATGAAGGCATCGAGGTAGCGGACGTGGTCGTCGAAGAA
ATAATCGAGGTCTGGTTTGTCCGATTTTCCCATCCCGATCAGGTCTGGAGCAATGCACCGATGACTCGGT
GCTACATGCGGGATGATGTTGCGCCACAGGTAGGACGAGGTCGGGTTACCGTGCAGGAACAGCACAGGCG
TGCCATCCCGCGGTCCAACATCGACGTAGTGCATACGCTCGCCCAGGACTTCCACATAATGGGGGTCGAA
GGGGAAGCCTGTACCGATTTCGGATGAGTTTGTATCTCGAGCCTTGTACAGCTCGTCCATGCCGAGAGTG
ATCCCGGCGGCGGTCACGAACTCCAGCAGGACCATGTGATCGCGCTTCTCGTTGGGGTCTTTGCTCAGGG
CGGACTGGGTGCTCAGGTAGTGGTTGTCGGGCAGCA
